>Addgene plasmid #76118 | NEK5 gRNA (BRDN0001144996) | addgene full sequence | sequence record 185220 | Addgene Assembled Sequence
CCCGGGTGCAAAGATGGATAAAGTTTTAAACAGAGAGGAATCTTTGCAGCTAATGGACCTTCTAGGTCTT
GAAAGGAGTGGGAATTGGCTCCGGTGCCCGTCAGTGGGCAGAGCGCACATCGCCCACAGTCCCCGAGAAG
TTGGGGGGAGGGGTCGGCAATTGATCCGGTGCCTAGAGAAGGTGGCGCGGGGTAAACTGGGAAAGTGATG
TCGTGTACTGGCTCCGCCTTTTTCCCGAGGGTGGGGGAGAACCGTATATAAGTGCAGTAGTCGCCGTGAA
CGTTCTTTTTCGCAACGGGTTTGCCGCCAGAACACAGGTAAGTGCCGTGTGTGGTTCCCGCGGGCCTGGC
CTCTTTACGGGTTATGGCCCTTGCGTGCCTTGAATTACTTCCACCTGGCTGCAGTACGTGATTCTTGATC
CCGAGCTTCGGGTTGGAAGTGGGTGGGAGAGTTCGAGGCCTTGCGCTTAAGGAGCCCCTTCGCCTCGTGC
TTGAGTTGAGGCCTGGCCTGGGCGCTGGGGCCGCCGCGTGCGAATCTGGTGGCACCTTCGCGCCTGTCTC
GCTGCTTTCGATAAGTCTCTAGCCATTTAAAATTTTTGATGACCTGCTGCGACGCTTTTTTTCTGGCAAG
ATAGTCTTGTAAATGCGGGCCAAGATCTGCACACTGGTATTTCGGTTTTTGGGGCCGCGGGCGGCGACGG
GGCCCGTGCGTCCCAGCGCACATGTTCGGCGAGGCGGGGCCTGCGAGCGCGGCCACCGAGAATCGGACGG
GGGTAGTCTCAAGCTGGCCGGCCTGCTCTGGTGCCTGGCCTCGCGCCGCCGTGTATCGCCCCGCCCTGGG
CGGCAAGGCTGGCCCGGTCGGCACCAGTTGCGTGAGCGGAAAGATGGCCGCTTCCCGGCCCTGCTGCAGG
GAGCTCAAAATGGAGGACGCGGCGCTCGGGAGAGCGGGCGGGTGAGTCACCCACACAAAGGAAAAGGGCC
TTTCCGTCCTCAGCCGTCGCTTCATGTGACTCCACGGAGTACCGGGCGCCGTCCAGGCACCTCGATTAGT
TCTCGAGCTTTTGGAGTACGTCGTCTTTAGGTTGGGGGGAGGGGTTTTATGCGATGGAGTTTCCCCACAC
TGAGTGGGTGGAGACTGAAGTTAGGCCAGCTTGGCACTTGATGTAATTCTCCTTGGAATTTGCCCTTTTT
GAGTTTGGATCTTGGTTCATTCTCAAGCCTCAGACAGTGGTTCAAAGTTTTTTTCTTCCATTTCAGGTGT
CGTGACGTACGGCCACCATGACCGAGTACAAGCCCACGGTGCGCCTCGCCACCCGCGACGACGTCCCCAG
GGCCGTACGCACCCTCGCCGCCGCGTTCGCCGACTACCCCGCCACGCGCCACACCGTCGATCCGGACCGC
CACATCGAGCGGGTCACCGAGCTGCAAGAACTCTTCCTCACGCGCGTCGGGCTCGACATCGGCAAGGTGT
GGGTCGCGGACGACGGCGCCGCCGTGGCGGTCTGGACCACGCCGGAGAGCGTCGAAGCGGGGGCGGTGTT
CGCCGAGATCGGCCCGCGCATGGCCGAGTTGAGCGGTTCCCGGCTGGCCGCGCAGCAACAGATGGAAGGC
CTCCTGGCGCCGCACCGGCCCAAGGAGCCCGCGTGGTTCCTGGCCACCGTCGGAGTCTCGCCCGACCACC
AGGGCAAGGGTCTGGGCAGCGCCGTCGTGCTCCCCGGAGTGGAGGCGGCCGAGCGCGCCGGGGTGCCCGC
CTTCCTGGAGACCTCCGCGCCCCGCAACCTCCCCTTCTACGAGCGGCTCGGCTTCACCGTCACCGCCGAC
GTCGAGGTGCCCGAAGGACCGCGCACCTGGTGCATGACCCGCAAGCCCGGTGCCTGAACGCGTTAAGTCG
ACAATCAACCTCTGGATTACAAAATTTGTGAAAGATTGACTGGTATTCTTAACTATGTTGCTCCTTTTAC
GCTATGTGGATACGCTGCTTTAATGCCTTTGTATCATGCTATTGCTTCCCGTATGGCTTTCATTTTCTCC
TCCTTGTATAAATCCTGGTTGCTGTCTCTTTATGAGGAGTTGTGGCCCGTTGTCAGGCAACGTGGCGTGG
TGTGCACTGTGTTTGCTGACGCAACCCCCACTGGTTGGGGCATTGCCACCACCTGTCAGCTCCTTTCCGG
GACTTTCGCTTTCCCCCTCCCTATTGCCACGGCGGAACTCATCGCCGCCTGCCTTGCCCGCTGCTGGACA
GGGGCTCGGCTGTTGGGCACTGACAATTCCGTGGTGTTGTCGGGGAAATCATCGTCCTTTCCTTGGCTGC
TCGCCTGTGTTGCCACCTGGATTCTGCGCGGGACGTCCTTCTGCTACGTCCCTTCGGCCCTCAATCCAGC
GGACCTTCCTTCCCGCGGCCTGCTGCCGGCTCTGCGGCCTCTTCCGCGTCTTCGCCTTCGCCCTCAGACG
AGTCGGATCTCCCTTTGGGCCGCCTCCCCGCGTCGACTTTAAGACCAATGACTTACAAGGCAGCTGTAGA
TCTTAGCCACTTTTTAAAAGAAAAGGGGGGACTGGAAGGGCTAATTCACTCCCAACGAAGACAAGATCTG
CTTTTTGCTTGTACTGGGTCTCTCTGGTTAGACCAGATCTGAGCCTGGGAGCTCTCTGGCTAACTAGGGA
ACCCACTGCTTAAGCCTCAATAAAGCTTGCCTTGAGTGCTTCAAGTAGTGTGTGCCCGTCTGTTGTGTGA
CTCTGGTAACTAGAGATCCCTCAGACCCTTTTAGTCAGTGTGGAAAATCTCTAGCAGTACGTATAGTAGT
TCATGTCATCTTATTATTCAGTATTTATAACTTGCAAAGAAATGAATATCAGAGAGTGAGAGGAACTTGT
TTATTGCAGCTTATAATGGTTACAAATAAAGCAATAGCATCACAAATTTCACAAATAAAGCATTTTTTTC
ACTGCATTCTAGTTGTGGTTTGTCCAAACTCATCAATGTATCTTATCATGTCTGGCTCTAGCTATCCCGC
CCCTAACTCCGCCCATCCCGCCCCTAACTCCGCCCAGTTCCGCCCATTCTCCGCCCCATGGCTGACTAAT
TTTTTTTATTTATGCAGAGGCCGAGGCCGCCTCGGCCTCTGAGCTATTCCAGAAGTAGTGAGGAGGCTTT
TTTGGAGGCCTAGGGACGTACCCAATTCGCCCTATAGTGAGTCGTATTACGCGCGCTCACTGGCCGTCGT
TTTACAACGTCGTGACTGGGAAAACCCTGGCGTTACCCAACTTAATCGCCTTGCAGCACATCCCCCTTTC
GCCAGCTGGCGTAATAGCGAAGAGGCCCGCACCGATCGCCCTTCCCAACAGTTGCGCAGCCTGAATGGCG
AATGGG
[124 nt withheld, positions 3367-3490]
C
[91 nt withheld, positions 3492-3582]
A
[49 nt withheld, positions 3584-3632]
CCTTTGACGTTGGAGTCCACGTTCTTT
[37 nt withheld, positions 3660-3696]
ACCCTATCTCGGTCTATTCTTTTGATTTATAAGGGATTTTGCCGATTTCGGCCTATTGGTTAAAAAATGA
GCTGATTTAACAAAAATTTAACGCGAATTTTAACAAAATATTAACGCTTACAATTTAGGTGGCACTTTTC
GGGGAAATGTGCGCGGAACCCCTATTTGTTTATTTTTCTAAATACATTCAAATATGTATCCGCTCATGAG
ACAATAACCCTGATAAATGCTTCAATAATATTGAAAAAGGAAGAGTATGAGTATTCAACATTTCCGTGTC
GCCCTTATTCCCTTTTTTGCGGCATTTTGCCTTCCTGTTTTTGCTCACCCAGAAACGCTGGTGAAAGTAA
AAGATGCTGAAGATCAGTTGGGTGCACGAGTGGGTTACATCGAACTGGATCTCAACAGCGGTAAGATCCT
TGAGAGTTTTCGCCCCGAAGAACGTTTTCCAATGATGAGCACTTTTAAAGTTCTGCTATGTGGCGCGGTA
TTATCCCGTATTGACGCCGGGCAAGAGCAACTCGGTCGCCGCATACACTATTCTCAGAATGACTTGGTTG
AGTACTCACCAGTCACAGAAAAGCATCTTACGGATGGCATGACAGTAAGAGAATTATGCAGTGCTGCCAT
AACCATGAGTGATAACACTGCGGCCAACTTACTTCTGACAACGATCGGAGGACCGAAGGAGCTAACCGCT
TTTTTGCACAACATGGGGGATCATGTAACTCGCCTTGATCGTTGGGAACCGGAGCTGAATGAAGCCATAC
CAAACGACGAGCGTGACACCACGATGCCTGTAGCAATGGCAACAACGTTGCGCAAACTATTAACTGGCGA
ACTACTTACTCTAGCTTCCCGGCAACAATTAATAGACTGGATGGAGGCGGATAAAGTTGCAGGACCACTT
CTGCGCTCGGCCCTTCCGGCTGGCTGGTTTATTGCTGATAAATCTGGAGCCGGTGAGCGTGGGTCTCGCG
GTATCATTGCAGCACTGGGGCCAGATGGTAAGCCCTCCCGTATCGTAGTTATCTACACGACGGGGAGTCA
GGCAACTATGGATGAACGAAATAGACAGATCGCTGAGATAGGTGCCTCACTGATTAAGCATTGGTAACTG
TCAGACCAAGTTTACTCATATATACTTTAGATTGATTTAAAACTTCATTTTTAATTTAAAAGGATCTAGG
TGAAGATCCTTTTTGATAATCTCATGACCAAAATCCCTTAACGTGAGTTTTCGTTCCACTGAGCGTCAGA
CCCCGTAGAAAAGATCAAAGGATCTTCTTGAGATCCTTTTTTTCTGCGCGTAATCTGCTGCTTGCAAACA
AAAAAACCACCGCTACCAGCGGTGGTTTGTTTGCCGGATCAAGAGCTACCAACTCTTTTTCCGAAGGTAA
CTGGCTTCAGCAGAGCGCAGATACCAAATACTGTTCTTCTAGTGTAGCCGTAGTTAGGCCACCACTTCAA
GAACTCTGTAGCACCGCCTACATACCTCGCTCTGCTAATCCTGTTACCAGTGGCTGCTGCCAGTGGCGAT
AAGTCGTGTCTTACCGGGTTGGACTCAAGACGATAGTTACCGGATAAGGCGCAGCGGTCGGGCTGAACGG
GGGGTTCGTGCACACAGCCCAGCTTGGAGCGAACGACCTACACCGAACTGAGATACCTACAGCGTGAGCT
ATGAGAAAGCGCCACGCTTCCCGAAGGGAGAAAGGCGGACAGGTATCCGGTAAGCGGCAGGGTCGGAACA
GGAGAGCGCACGAGGGAGCTTCCAGGGGGAAACGCCTGGTATCTTTATAGTCCTGTCGGGTTTCGCCACC
TCTGACTTGAGCGTCGATTTTTGTGATGCTCGTCAGGGGGGCGGAGCCTATGGAAAAACGCCAGCAACGC
GGCCTTTTTACGGTTCCTGGCCTTTTGCTGGCCTTTTGCTCACATGTTCTTTCCTGCGTTATCCCCTGAT
TCTGTGGATAACCGTATTACCGCCTTTGAGTGAGCTGATACCGCTCGCCGCAGCCGAACGACCGAGCGCA
GCGAGTCAGTGAGCGAGGAAGCGGAAGAGCGCCCAATACGCAAACCGCCTCTCCCCGCGCGTTGGCCGAT
TCATTAATGCAGCTGGCACGACAGGTTTCCCGACTGGAAAGCGGGCAGTGAGCGCAACGCAATTAATGTG
AGTTAGCTCACTCATTAGGCACCCCAGGCTTTACACTTTATGCTTCCGGCTCGTATGTTGTGTGGAATTG
TGAGCGGATAACAATTTCACACAGGAAACAGCTATGACCATGATTACGCCAAGCGCGCAATTAACCCTCA
CTAAAGGGAACAAAAGCTGGAGCTGCAAGCTTAATGTAGTCTTATGCAATACTCTTGTAGTCTTGCAACA
TGGTAACGATGAGTTAGCAACATGCCTTACAAGGAGAGAAAAAGCACCGTGCATGCCGATTGGTGGAAGT
AAGGTGGTACGATCGTGCCTTATTAGGAAGGCAACAGACGGGTCTGACATGGATTGGACGAACCACTGAA
TTGCCGCATTGCAGAGATATTGTATTTAAGTGCCTAGCTCGATACATAAACGGGTCTCTCTGGTTAGACC
AGATCTGAGCCTGGGAGCTCTCTGGCTAACTAGGGAACCCACTGCTTAAGCCTCAATAAAGCTTGCCTTG
AGTGCTTCAAGTAGTGTGTGCCCGTCTGTTGTGTGACTCTGGTAACTAGAGATCCCTCAGACCCTTTTAG
TCAGTGTGGAAAATCTCTAGCAGTGGCGCCCGAACAGGGACTTGAAAGCGAAAGGGAAACCAGAGGAGCT
CTCTCGACGCAGGACTCGGCTTGCTGAAGCGCGCACGGCAAGAGGCGAGGGGCGGCGACTGGTGAGTACG
CCAAAAATTTTGACTAGCGGAGGCTAGAAGGAGAGAGATGGGTGCGAGAGCGTCAGTATTAAGCGGGGGA
GAATTAGATCGCGATGGGAAAAAATTCGGTTAAGGCCAGGGGGAAAGAAAAAATATAAATTAAAACATAT
AGTATGGGCAAGCAGGGAGCTAGAACGATTCGCAGTTAATCCTGGCCTGTTAGAAACATCAGAAGGCTGT
AGACAAATACTGGGACAGCTACAACCATCCCTTCAGACAGGATCAGAAGAACTTAGATCATTATATAATA
CAGTAGCAACCCTCTATTGTGTGCATCAAAGGATAGAGATAAAAGACACCAAGGAAGCTTTAGACAAGAT
AGAGGAAGAGCAAAACAAAAGTAAGACCACCGCACAGCAAGCGGCCGCTGATCTTCAGACCTGGAGGAGG
AGATATGAGGGACAATTGGAGAAGTGAATTATATAAATATAAAGTAGTAAAAATTGAACCATTAGGAGTA
GCACCCACCAAGGCAAAGAGAAGAGTGGTGCAGAGAGAAAAAAGAGCAGTGGGAATAGGAGCTTTGTTCC
TTGGGTTCTTGGGAGCAGCAGGAAGCACTATGGGCGCAGCGTCAATGACGCTGACGGTACAGGCCAGACA
ATTATTGTCTGGTATAGTGCAGCAGCAGAACAATTTGCTGAGGGCTATTGAGGCGCAACAGCATCTGTTG
CAACTCACAGTCTGGGGCATCAAGCAGCTCCAGGCAAGAATCCTGGCTGTGGAAAGATACCTAAAGGATC
AACAGCTCCTGGGGATTTGGGGTTGCTCTGGAAAACTCATTTGCACCACTGCTGTGCCTTGGAATGCTAG
TTGGAGTAATAAATCTCTGGAACAGATTTGGAATCACACGACCTGGATGGAGTGGGACAGAGAAATTAAC
AATTACACAAGCTTAATACACTCCTTAATTGAAGAATCGCAAAACCAGCAAGAAAAGAATGAACAAGAAT
TATTGGAATTAGATAAATGGGCAAGTTTGTGGAATTGGTTTAACATAACAAATTGGCTGTGGTATATAAA
ATTATTCATAATGATAGTAGGAGGCTTGGTAGGTTTAAGAATAGTTTTTGCTGTACTTTCTATAGTGAAT
AGAGTTAGGCAGGGATATTCACCATTATCGTTTCAGACCCACCTCCCAACCCCGAGGGGACCCAGAGAGG
GCCTATTTCCCATGATTCCTTCATATTTGCATATACGATACAAGGCTGTTAGAGAGATAATTAGAATTAA
TTTGACTGTAAACACAAAGATATTAGTACAAAATACGTGACGTAGAAAGTAATAATTTCTTGGGTAGTTT
GCAGTTTTAAAATTATGTTTTAAAATGGACTATCATATGCTTACCGTAACTTGAAAGTATTTCGATTTCT
TGGCTTTATATATCTTGTGGAAAGGACGAAACACCGACAATATTACCATTGACTTGGTTTTAGAGCTAGA
AATAGCAAGTTAAAATAAGGCTAGTCCGTTATCAACTTGAAAAAGTGGCACCGAGTCGGTGCTTTTTTAA
GCTTGGCGTAACTAGATCTTGAGACAAATGGCAGTATTCATCCACAATTTTAAAAGAAAAGGGGGGATTG
GGGGGTACAGTGCAGGGGAAAGAATAGTAGACATAATAGCAACAGACATACAAACTAAAGAATTACAAAA
ACAAATTACAAAAATTCAAAATTTTCGGGTTTATTACAGGGACAGCAGAGATCCACTTTGGCGCCGGCTC
GAGGGGG
Features (pLannotate 1.2.2; 29 found; start..end, strand, type, name):
     14..80      +  CDS            small t antigen (fragment): SV40 (simian virus 40) small t antigen
    106..317     +  promoter       EF-1α core promoter: core promoter for human elongation factor EF-1α
    318..1256    +  intron         EF-1α intron A: intron upstream of the start codon of human EF-1α
   1278..1877    +  CDS            PuroR (fragment): puromycin N-acetyltransferase; pac from Streptomyces; confers resistance to puromycin
   1893..2481    +  misc_feature   WPRE: woodchuck hepatitis virus posttranscriptional regulatory element
   2532..2551    +  misc_feature   cPPT/CTS (fragment): central polypurine tract and central termination sequence of HIV-1
   2553..2786    +  LTR            3' LTR (ΔU3): self-inactivating 3' long terminal repeat (LTR) from HIV-1
   2864..2985    +  polyA_signal   SV40 poly(A) signal: SV40 polyadenylation signal
   3025..3160    +  rep_origin     SV40 ori: SV40 origin of replication
   3181..3199    -  promoter       T7 promoter: promoter for bacteriophage T7 RNA polymerase
   3207..3362    +  CDS            lacZα (fragment): LacZα fragment of β-galactosidase; lacZ fragment
   3367..3795    +  rep_origin     f1 ori (sequence partly withheld): f1 bacteriophage origin of replication; arrow indicates direction of (+) strand synthesis
   3848..3952    +  promoter       AmpR promoter: bla
   3953..4813    +  CDS            AmpR: β-lactamase; bla; confers resistance to ampicillin, carbenicillin, and related antibiotics
   4984..5572    +  rep_origin     ori: high-copy-number ColE1/pMB1/pBR322/pUC origin of replication
   5755..5847    +  CDS            lacI (fragment): lac repressor; lacI; The lac repressor binds to the lac operator to inhibit transcription in E. coli. This inhibition can be relieved by adding lactose or isopropyl-β-D-thiogalactopyranoside (IPTG).
   5860..5881    +  protein_bind   CAP binding site: CAP binding activates transcription in the presence of cAMP. E. coli catabolite activator protein
   5896..5926    +  promoter       lac promoter: promoter for the E. coli lac operon
   5934..5950    +  protein_bind   lac operator: The lac repressor binds to the lac operator to inhibit transcription in E. coli. This inhibition can be relieved by adding lactose or isopropyl-β-D-thiogalactopyranoside (IPTG). lac repressor encoded by lacI
   5995..6013    +  promoter       T3 promoter: promoter for bacteriophage T3 RNA polymerase
   6041..6267    +  promoter       RSV promoter: Rous sarcoma virus enhancer/promoter
   6268..6448    +  LTR            5' LTR (truncated): truncated 5' long terminal repeat (LTR) from HIV-1
   6495..6620    +  misc_feature   HIV-1 Ψ: packaging signal of human immunodeficiency virus type 1
   6604..6967    +  CDS            HIV-1 gag (fragment): gag protein from human immunodeficiency virus 1; gag
   7113..7346    +  misc_feature   RRE: The Rev response element (RRE) of HIV-1 allows for Rev-dependent mRNA export from the nucleus to the cytoplasm.
   7723..7749    +  CDS            Rev (fragment): human immunodeficiency virus 1 (HIV-1) Rev protein; rev; enhances nuclear export of unspliced and incompletely spliced viral mRNAs
   7753..7993    +  promoter       U6 promoter: RNA polymerase III promoter for human U6 snRNA
   8023..8098    +  misc_RNA       gRNA scaffold: guide RNA scaffold for the Streptococcus pyogenes CRISPR/Cas9 system
   8154..8271    +  misc_feature   cPPT/CTS: central polypurine tract and central termination sequence of HIV-1
