[The description below was written by a language model from this plasmid's Addgene catalogue record and pLannotate feature annotations shown in this document.]
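Description:
NEK5 gRNA (BRDN0001144996) is a third-generation lentiviral guide RNA plasmid built on the lentiGuide-Puro backbone and designed to target the human kinase gene NEK5 for CRISPR/Cas9 editing. It is maintained in E. coli as a high-copy plasmid through a ColE1/pUC-type origin with ampicillin resistance (β-lactamase). The backbone also carries an f1 origin, an SV40 origin and poly(A) signal, and remnants of lac, T7 and T3 cloning elements.

The transfer cassette is framed by an RSV promoter fused to a truncated HIV-1 5' LTR, which makes genomic RNA production Tat-independent, and a self-inactivating ΔU3 3' LTR. Between them lie the Ψ packaging signal with a partial gag sequence, the Rev response element for Rev-dependent nuclear export, and a cPPT/CTS that aids nuclear import of the provirus. The payload consists of two units. A human U6 RNA polymerase III promoter drives the 20-nucleotide NEK5-specific spacer joined to the Streptococcus pyogenes gRNA scaffold. An EF-1α core promoter with its intron A drives puromycin N-acetyltransferase, followed by a WPRE to enhance transcript expression, which allows puromycin selection of transduced mammalian cells.

The plasmid does not encode Cas9, so it is meant to be used with a separate Cas9 lentiviral vector or in cells that already express Cas9. The guide was designed against a NEK5 RefSeq transcript using optimized sgRNA design rules and belongs to a human kinome gRNA collection. Its typical use is knockout of NEK5 in human cells for loss-of-function studies.
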