Addgene plasmid #76118: NEK5 gRNA (BRDN0001144996)
Purpose: 3rd generation lentiviral gRNA plasmid targeting human NEK5
Depositing lab: John Doench & David Root. Depositing organization: Broad Institute. Publication: Optimized sgRNA design to maximize activity and minimize off-target effects of CRISPR-Cas9. Doench JG, Fusi N, Sullender M, Hegde M, Vaimberg EW, Donovan KF, Smith I, Tothova Z, Wilen C, Orchard R, Virgin HW, Listgarten J, Root DE. Nat Biotechnol. 2016 Jan 18. doi: 10.1038/nbt.3437. PubMed 26780180.
Backbone
  Vector backbone: lentiGuide-Puro
  Backbone manufacturer: Zhang Lab (Addgene plasmid # 52963)
  Vector type: Mammalian Expression, Lentiviral, CRISPR
  Selectable markers: Puromycin
Growth in bacteria
  Bacterial resistance: Ampicillin, 100 μg/mL
  Growth temperature: 37°C
  Growth strain: DH5alpha
  Copy number: High Copy
Gene/Insert
  Gene/Insert name: NEK5 (alt names: NEK5; NM_199289.2)
  gRNA/shRNA sequence: ACAATATTACCATTGACTTG
  Species: H. sapiens (human)
  Entrez Gene: NEK5
  Promoter: hU6
  Cloning method: Unknown
  Sequencing primers: 5′ U6-F; 3′ pS2-R
Terms and licenses: Academic/Nonprofit Terms; Industry Terms: Not Available to Industry
Depositor comments: The gRNA was designed to target the following Genbank reference sequence(s): NM_199289.2. Note that this plasmid does NOT contain Cas9. It should be used in conjunction with lentiCas9-Blast (Addgene #52962) or otherwise with cell lines already expressing Cas9. Browse the full kinome gRNA library at http://www.addgene.org/pooled-library/broadgpp-human-kinome/ or visit http://www.broadinstitute.org/rnai/public/ for detailed protocols and information.
How to cite: NEK5 gRNA (BRDN0001144996) was a gift from John Doench & David Root (Addgene plasmid # 76118 ; http://n2t.net/addgene:76118 ; RRID:Addgene_76118)
