>Addgene plasmid #76118 | NEK5 gRNA (BRDN0001144996) | depositor partial sequence | sequence record 143578 | Target Sequence
ACAATATTACCATTGACTTG
