>Addgene plasmid #76118 | NEK5 gRNA (BRDN0001144996) | addgene partial sequence | sequence record 185219 | hU6-F
AGAAAGTAATAATTTCTTGGGTAGTTTGCAGTTTTAAAATTATGTTTTAAAATGGACTATCATATGCTTA
CCGTAACTTGAAAGTATTTCGATTTCTTGGCTTTATATATCTTGTGGAAAGGACGAAACACCGACAATAT
TACCATTGACTTGGTTTTAGAGCTAGAAATAGCAAGTTAAAATAAGGCTAGTCCGTTATCAACTTGAAAA
AGTGGCACCGAGTCGGTGCTTTTTTAAGCTTGGCGTAACTAGATCTTGAGACAAATGGCAGTATTCATCC
ACAATTTTAAAAGAAAAGGGGGGATTGGGGGGTACAGTGCAGGGGAAAGAATAGTAGACATAATAGCAAC
AGACATACAAACTAAAGAATTACAAAAACAAATTACAAAAATTCAAAATTTTCGGGTTTATTACAGGGAC
AGCAGAGATCCACTTTGGCGCCGGCTCGAGGGGGCCCGGGTGCAAAGATGGATAAAGTTTTAAACAGAGA
GGAATCTTTGCAGCTAATGGACCTTCTAGGTCTTGAAAGGAGTGGGAATTGGCTCCGGTGCCCGTCAGTG
GGCAGAGCGC
